>Addgene plasmid #124109 | pET21a-GluRS-His | addgene full sequence | sequence record 258600 | Addgene NGS Result
ATGGGGGTAATGATACCGATGAAACGAGAGAGGATGCTCACGATACGGGTTACTGATGATGAACATGCCC
GGTTACTGGAACGTTGTGAGGGTAAACAACTGGCGGTATGGATGCGGCGGGACCAGAGAAAAATCACTCA
GGGTCAATGCCAGCGCTTCGTTAATACAGATGTAGGTGTTCCACAGGGTAGCCAGCAGCATCCTGCGATG
CAGATCCGGAACATAATGGTGCAGGGCGCTGACTTCCGCGTTTCCAGACTTTACGAAACACGGAAACCGA
AGACCATTCATGTTGTTGCTCAGGTCGCAGACGTTTTGCAGCAGCAGTCGCTTCACGTTCGCTCGCGTAT
CGGTGATTCATTCTGCTAACCAGTAAGGCAACCCCGCCAGCCTAGCCGGGTCCTCAACGACAGGAGCACG
ATCATGCGCACCCGTGGGGCCGCCATGCCGGCGATAATGGCCTGCTTCTCGCCGAAACGTTTGGTGGCGG
GACCAGTGACGAAGGCTTGAGCGAGGGCGTGCAAGATTCCGAATACCGCAAGCGACAGGCCGATCATCGT
CGCGCTCCAGCGAAAGCGGTCCTCGCCGAAAATGACCCAGAGCGCTGCCGGCACCTGTCCTACGAGTTGC
ATGATAAAGAAGACAGTCATAAGTGCGGCGACGATAGTCATGCCCCGCGCCCACCGGAAGGAGCTGACTG
GGTTGAAGGCTCTCAAGGGCATCGGTCGAGATCCCGGTGCCTAATGAGTGAGCTAACTTACATTAATTGC
GTTGCGCTCACTGCCCGCTTTCCAGTCGGGAAACCTGTCGTGCCAGCTGCATTAATGAATCGGCCAACGC
GCGGGGAGAGGCGGTTTGCGTATTGGGCGCCAGGGTGGTTTTTCTTTTCACCAGTGAGACGGGCAACAGC
TGATTGCCCTTCACCGCCTGGCCCTGAGAGAGTTGCAGCAAGCGGTCCACGCTGGTTTGCCCCAGCAGGC
GAAAATCCTGTTTGATGGTGGTTAACGGCGGGATATAACATGAGCTGTCTTCGGTATCGTCGTATCCCAC
TACCGAGATATCCGCACCAACGCGCAGCCCGGACTCGGTAATGGCGCGCATTGCGCCCAGCGCCATCTGA
TCGTTGGCAACCAGCATCGCAGTGGGAACGATGCCCTCATTCAGCATTTGCATGGTTTGTTGAAAACCGG
ACATGGCACTCCAGTCGCCTTCCCGTTCCGCTATCGGCTGAATTTGATTGCGAGTGAGATATTTATGCCA
GCCAGCCAGACGCAGACGCGCCGAGACAGAACTTAATGGGCCCGCTAACAGCGCGATTTGCTGGTGACCC
AATGCGACCAGATGCTCCACGCCCAGTCGCGTACCGTCTTCATGGGAGAAAATAATACTGTTGATGGGTG
TCTGGTCAGAGACATCAAGAAATAACGCCGGAACATTAGTGCAGGCAGCTTCCACAGCAATGGCATCCTG
GTCATCCAGCGGATAGTTAATGATCAGCCCACTGACGCGTTGCGCGAGAAGATTGTGCACCGCCGCTTTA
CAGGCTTCGACGCCGCTTCGTTCTACCATCGACACCACCACGCTGGCACCCAGTTGATCGGCGCGAGATT
TAATCGCCGCGACAATTTGCGACGGCGCGTGCAGGGCCAGACTGGAGGTGGCAACGCCAATCAGCAACGA
CTGTTTGCCCGCCAGTTGTTGTGCCACGCGGTTGGGAATGTAATTCAGCTCCGCCATCGCCGCTTCCACT
TTTTCCCGCGTTTTCGCAGAAACGTGGCTGGCCTGGTTCACCACGCGGGAAACGGTCTGATAAGAGACAC
CGGCATACTCTGCGACATCGTATAACGTTACTGGTTTCACATTCACCACCCTGAATTGACTCTCTTCCGG
GCGCTATCATGCCATACCGCGAAAGGTTTTGCGCCATTCGATGGTGTCCGGGATCTCGACGCTCTCCCTT
ATGCGACTCCTGCATTAGGAAGCAGCCCAGTAGTAGGTTGAGGCCGTTGAGCACCGCCGCCGCAAGGAAT
GGTGCATGCAAGGAGATGGCGCCCAACAGTCCCCCGGCCACGGGGCCTGCCACCATACCCACGCCGAAAC
AAGCGCTCATGAGCCCGAAGTGGCGAGCCCGATCTTCCCCATCGGTGATGTCGGCGATATAGGCGCCAGC
AACCGCACCTGTGGCGCCGGTGATGCCGGCCACGATGCGTCCGGCGTAGAGGATCGAGATCTCGATCCCG
CGAAATTAATACGACTCACTATAGGGGAATTGTGAGCGGATAACAATTCCCCTCTAGAAATAATTTTGTT
TAACTTTAAGAAGGAGATATACATATGAAAATCAAAACTCGCTTCGCGCCAAGCCCAACAGGCTATCTGC
ACGTTGGCGGCGCGCGTACTGCTCTTTACTCCTGGCTTTTTGCACGTAACCACGGCGGTGAGTTCGTGCT
GCGTATTGAAGACACCGATCTTGAGCGTTCCACGCCGGAAGCTATCGAAGCCATTATGGATGGCATGAAC
TGGCTGAGCCTGGAGTGGGATGAAGGTCCGTACTACCAGACCAAACGTTTTGATCGCTACAACGCGGTGA
TCGATCAGATGCTGGAAGAGGGCACTGCTTATAAATGCTATTGCTCTAAAGAGCGCCTGGAAGCGCTGCG
CGAAGAGCAAATGGCGAAAGGTGAGAAGCCGCGTTATGACGGTCGCTGCCGCCACAGCCATGAGCATCAT
GCTGATGATGAACCGTGTGTTGTACGTTTTGCTAACCCGCAGGAAGGTTCTGTTGTTTTTGACGATCAGA
TCCGTGGTCCGATCGAGTTCAGCAACCAGGAACTGGACGATCTTATTATCCGCCGTACCGATGGTTCCCC
AACCTATAACTTCTGTGTGGTTGTCGATGACTGGGATATGGAAATCACCCACGTTATCCGTGGCGAAGAC
CATATCAACAACACGCCACGCCAGATCAACATTCTTAAGGCCCTGAAAGCGCCGGTGCCGGTTTACGCGC
ACGTTTCTATGATCAATGGCGATGACGGTAAAAAACTGTCCAAACGTCACGGGGCAGTCAGCGTAATGCA
GTATCGTGATGACGGTTATTTGCCAGAAGCACTGCTGAACTATCTGGTGCGTCTGGGCTGGTCCCACGGC
GATCAGGAAATCTTCACTCGTGAAGAGATGATCAAATACTTCACTTTGAATGCCGTCAGCAAATCTGCCA
GTGCGTTCAACACCGACAAGCTGCTGTGGCTGAACCATCACTACATTAACGCGCTGCCGCCGGAGTATGT
TGCTACTCACTTACAGTGGCACATTGAGCAGGAAAATATCGATACCCGTAACGGCCCGCAGCTGGCTGAT
CTGGTGAAACTGCTGGGCGAACGCTGCAAGACGCTGAAAGAGATGGCACAGAGCTGCCGTTATTTCTACG
AAGATTTTGCTGAGTTCGATGCCGACGCCGCGAAAAAACATCTGCGTCCGGTAGCGCGTCAGCCGCTGGA
AGTGGTTCGTGACAAACTGGCCGCGATTACTGACTGGACCGCTGAAAACGTTCATCACGCTATTCAGGCG
ACGGCGGATGAGCTGGAAGTGGGTATGGGTAAAGTTGGTATGCCGCTGCGTGTCGCCGTAACCGGTGCGG
GGCAGTCTCCAGCACTGGATGTTACCGTTCACGCAATTGGTAAGACCCGCAGTATCGAGCGTATCAACAA
AGCGCTGGATTTTATTGCTGAACGCGAAAATCAGCAGCTCGAGCACCACCACCACCACCACTGAGATCCG
GCTGCTAACAAAGCCCGAAAGGAAGCTGAGTTGGCTGCTGCCACCGCTGAGCAATAACTAGCATAACCCC
TTGGGGCCTCTAAACGGGTCTTGAGGGGTTTTTTGCTGAAAGGAGGAACTATATCCGGATTGGCGAATGG
G
[124 nt withheld, positions 3922-4045]
C
[91 nt withheld, positions 4047-4137]
A
[49 nt withheld, positions 4139-4187]
CCTTTGACGTTGGAGTCCACGTTCTTT
[37 nt withheld, positions 4215-4251]
ACCCTATCTCGGTCTATTCTTTTGATTTATAAGGGATTTTGCCGATTTCGGCCTATTGGTTAAAAAATGA
GCTGATTTAACAAAAATTTAACGCGAATTTTAACAAAATATTAACGCTTACAATTTAGGTGGCACTTTTC
GGGGAAATGTGCGCGGAACCCCTATTTGTTTATTTTTCTAAATACATTCAAATATGTATCCGCTCATGAG
ACAATAACCCTGATAAATGCTTCAATAATATTGAAAAAGGAAGAGTATGAGTATTCAACATTTCCGTGTC
GCCCTTATTCCCTTTTTTGCGGCATTTTGCCTTCCTGTTTTTGCTCACCCAGAAACGCTGGTGAAAGTAA
AAGATGCTGAAGATCAGTTGGGTGCACGAGTGGGTTACATCGAACTGGATCTCAACAGCGGTAAGATCCT
TGAGAGTTTTCGCCCCGAAGAACGTTTTCCAATGATGAGCACTTTTAAAGTTCTGCTATGTGGCGCGGTA
TTATCCCGTATTGACGCCGGGCAAGAGCAACTCGGTCGCCGCATACACTATTCTCAGAATGACTTGGTTG
AGTACTCACCAGTCACAGAAAAGCATCTTACGGATGGCATGACAGTAAGAGAATTATGCAGTGCTGCCAT
AACCATGAGTGATAACACTGCGGCCAACTTACTTCTGACAACGATCGGAGGACCGAAGGAGCTAACCGCT
TTTTTGCACAACATGGGGGATCATGTAACTCGCCTTGATCGTTGGGAACCGGAGCTGAATGAAGCCATAC
CAAACGACGAGCGTGACACCACGATGCCTGCAGCAATGGCAACAACGTTGCGCAAACTATTAACTGGCGA
ACTACTTACTCTAGCTTCCCGGCAACAATTAATAGACTGGATGGAGGCGGATAAAGTTGCAGGACCACTT
CTGCGCTCGGCCCTTCCGGCTGGCTGGTTTATTGCTGATAAATCTGGAGCCGGTGAGCGTGGGTCTCGCG
GTATCATTGCAGCACTGGGGCCAGATGGTAAGCCCTCCCGTATCGTAGTTATCTACACGACGGGGAGTCA
GGCAACTATGGATGAACGAAATAGACAGATCGCTGAGATAGGTGCCTCACTGATTAAGCATTGGTAACTG
TCAGACCAAGTTTACTCATATATACTTTAGATTGATTTAAAACTTCATTTTTAATTTAAAAGGATCTAGG
TGAAGATCCTTTTTGATAATCTCATGACCAAAATCCCTTAACGTGAGTTTTCGTTCCACTGAGCGTCAGA
CCCCGTAGAAAAGATCAAAGGATCTTCTTGAGATCCTTTTTTTCTGCGCGTAATCTGCTGCTTGCAAACA
AAAAAACCACCGCTACCAGCGGTGGTTTGTTTGCCGGATCAAGAGCTACCAACTCTTTTTCCGAAGGTAA
CTGGCTTCAGCAGAGCGCAGATACCAAATACTGTCCTTCTAGTGTAGCCGTAGTTAGGCCACCACTTCAA
GAACTCTGTAGCACCGCCTACATACCTCGCTCTGCTAATCCTGTTACCAGTGGCTGCTGCCAGTGGCGAT
AAGTCGTGTCTTACCGGGTTGGACTCAAGACGATAGTTACCGGATAAGGCGCAGCGGTCGGGCTGAACGG
GGGGTTCGTGCACACAGCCCAGCTTGGAGCGAACGACCTACACCGAACTGAGATACCTACAGCGTGAGCT
ATGAGAAAGCGCCACGCTTCCCGAAGGGAGAAAGGCGGACAGGTATCCGGTAAGCGGCAGGGTCGGAACA
GGAGAGCGCACGAGGGAGCTTCCAGGGGGAAACGCCTGGTATCTTTATAGTCCTGTCGGGTTTCGCCACC
TCTGACTTGAGCGTCGATTTTTGTGATGCTCGTCAGGGGGGCGGAGCCTATGGAAAAACGCCAGCAACGC
GGCCTTTTTACGGTTCCTGGCCTTTTGCTGGCCTTTTGCTCACATGTTCTTTCCTGCGTTATCCCCTGAT
TCTGTGGATAACCGTATTACCGCCTTTGAGTGAGCTGATACCGCTCGCCGCAGCCGAACGACCGAGCGCA
GCGAGTCAGTGAGCGAGGAAGCGGAAGAGCGCCTGATGCGGTATTTTCTCCTTACGCATCTGTGCGGTAT
TTCACACCGCAATGGTGCACTCTCAGTACAATCTGCTCTGATGCCGCATAGTTAAGCCAGTATACACTCC
GCTATCGCTACGTGACTGGGTCATGGCTGCGCCCCGACACCCGCCAACACCCGCTGACGCGCCCTGACGG
GCTTGTCTGCTCCCGGCATCCGCTTACAGACAAGCTGTGACCGTCTCCGGGAGCTGCATGTGTCAGAGGT
TTTCACCGTCATCACCGAAACGCGCGAGGCAGCTGCGGTAAAGCTCATCAGCGTGGTCGTGAAGCGATTC
ACAGATGTCTGCCTGTTCATCCGCGTCCAGCTCGTTGAGTTTCTCCAGAAGCGTTAATGTCTGGCTTCTG
ATAAAGCGGGCCATGTTAAGGGCGGTTTTTTCCTGTTTGGTCACTGATGCCTCCGTGTAAGGGGGATTTC
TGTTC
Features (pLannotate 1.2.2; 19 found; start..end, strand, type, name):
    438..729     -  CDS            TcR (fragment): tetracycline efflux protein; tet; confers resistance to tetracycline
    744..765     -  protein_bind   CAP binding site: CAP binding activates transcription in the presence of cAMP. E. coli catabolite activator protein
    778..1860    -  CDS            lacI: lac repressor; lacI; The lac repressor binds to the lac operator to inhibit transcription in E. coli. This inhibition can be relieved by adding lactose or isopropyl-β-D-thiogalactopyranoside (IPTG).
   1861..1938    -  promoter       lacI promoter: lacI
   1946..2225    -  CDS            TcR (fragment): tetracycline efflux protein; tet; confers resistance to tetracycline
   2247..2265    +  promoter       T7 promoter: promoter for bacteriophage T7 RNA polymerase
   2266..2290    +  protein_bind   lac operator: The lac repressor binds to the lac operator to inhibit transcription in E. coli. This inhibition can be relieved by adding lactose or isopropyl-β-D-thiogalactopyranoside (IPTG). lac repressor encoded by lacI
   2305..2327    +  RBS            RBS: efficient ribosome binding site from bacteriophage T7 gene 10 (Olins and Rangwala, 1989)
   2335..3747    +  CDS            gltX: SYE_ECOLI - Experimental evidence at protein level: Swiss-Prot protein existence level 1. Phosphorylation of GltX by HipA prevents it from being charged, leading to an increase in uncharged tRNA(Glu). This induces amino acid starvation and the stringent response via RelA/SpoT and increased (p)ppGpp levels, which inhibits replication, transcription, translation and cell wall synthesis, reducing growth and leading to multidrug resistance and persistence (PubMed:24095282, PubMed:24343429). Overexpression of GltX prevents HipA-induced growth arrest, persister formation and increases in (p)ppGpp le
   3754..3771    +  CDS            9xHis (fragment): 9xHis affinity tag
   3781..3830    +  CDS            SET1 (fragment): solubility-enhancement tag derived from T7 phage gene 10B
   3838..3885    +  terminator     T7 terminator: transcription terminator for bacteriophage T7 RNA polymerase
   3922..4350    +  rep_origin     f1 ori (sequence partly withheld): f1 bacteriophage origin of replication; arrow indicates direction of (+) strand synthesis
   4403..4507    +  promoter       AmpR promoter: bla
   4508..5368    +  CDS            AmpR: β-lactamase; bla; confers resistance to ampicillin, carbenicillin, and related antibiotics
   5539..6127    +  rep_origin     ori: high-copy-number ColE1/pMB1/pBR322/pUC origin of replication
   6313..6452    -  misc_feature   bom: basis of mobility region from pBR322
   6554..6745    -  CDS            rop: Rop protein, which maintains plasmids at low copy number; rop
   6762..366     +  CDS            YPB1_ECOLX (across the origin): Protein predicted: Swiss-Prot protein existence level 4. From Escherichia coli.
