[The description below was written by a language model from this plasmid's Addgene catalogue record and pLannotate feature annotations shown in this document.]
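Description:
pET21a-GluRS-His is a bacterial expression plasmid built on the pET21a(+) backbone that produces Escherichia coli glutamyl-tRNA ligase (GluRS, the gltX gene product) with a C-terminal hexahistidine tag. It is propagated in E. coli through a ColE1/pMB1-type origin and selected with ampicillin via the β-lactamase gene. The catalogue lists it as high copy, although the annotated sequence also retains the pBR322-derived rop gene and bom region, which are normally associated with reduced copy number and mobilisation, respectively. An f1 origin is present as well, allowing single-stranded DNA production with helper phage.

The gltX coding sequence sits downstream of a T7 promoter with an adjacent lac operator and the strong ribosome binding site from T7 gene 10. It is followed by the His tag and a T7 terminator. The plasmid carries its own lacI gene and promoter, so transcription is repressed until IPTG is added in a host that supplies T7 RNA polymerase. Several short annotations are probably backbone remnants or automated partial matches rather than functional parts: the tetracycline-resistance fragments flanking lacI, the "SET1" fragment between the tag and terminator, and the "9xHis fragment" label, whose 18-nt span corresponds to six histidine codons.

The construct belongs to a set for overexpressing and affinity-purifying the individual protein components of the PURE reconstituted cell-free translation system, in which GluRS charges tRNA(Glu) with glutamate. The depositor notes that the plasmid may be prone to deletions in the promoter region, so sequence verification of isolates is advised. The cloning sites used are not recorded.
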