Addgene plasmid #124109: pET21a-GluRS-His
Purpose: Bacterial expression plasmid for PURE system components
Depositing lab: Sebastian Maerkl & Takuya Ueda. Depositing organization: The University of Tokyo. Publication: Cell-free translation reconstituted with purified components. Shimizu Y, Inoue A, Tomari Y, Suzuki T, Yokogawa T, Nishikawa K, Ueda T. Nat Biotechnol. 2001 Aug;19(8):751-5. doi: 10.1038/90802. PubMed 11479568.
Backbone
  Vector backbone: pET21a(+)
  Vector type: Bacterial Expression
Growth in bacteria
  Bacterial resistance: Ampicillin, 100 μg/mL
  Growth temperature: 37°C
  Growth strain: DH5alpha ; JM109
  Copy number: High Copy
Gene/Insert
  Gene/Insert name: Glutamyl-tRNA ligase (alt names: gltX; GluRS)
  Species: Escherichia coli
  Entrez Gene: gltX (a.k.a. b2400, ECK2394, JW2395)
  Tag / fusion protein: 6x-His (C terminal on insert)
  Cloning method: Restriction Enzyme; 5′ cloning site Unknown (unknown if destroyed)
Terms and licenses: Academic/Nonprofit Terms; Industry Terms: Not Available to Industry
Depositor comments: It is recommended to screen DNA preps from multiple colonies by Sanger sequencing, as this plasmid may be prone to deletions in the promoter region.
How to cite: pET21a-GluRS-His was a gift from Sebastian Maerkl & Takuya Ueda (Addgene plasmid # 124109 ; http://n2t.net/addgene:124109 ; RRID:Addgene_124109)
